Addgene plasmid #41175: UAS-dally
Depositing lab: Norbert Perrimon. Depositing organization: Harvard Medical School. Publication: Dally cooperates with Drosophila Frizzled 2 to transduce Wingless signalling. Lin X, Perrimon N. Nature. 1999 Jul 15;400(6741):281-4. 10.1038/22343 PubMed 10421372.
Backbone
  Vector backbone: pUAST
  Backbone size w/o insert (bp): 8904
  Vector type: Insect Expression
Growth in bacteria
  Bacterial resistance: Ampicillin, 100 μg/mL
  Growth temperature: 37°C
  Growth strain: DH5alpha
  Copy number: Unknown
Gene/Insert
  Gene/Insert name: dally (alt name: division abnormally delayed)
  Species: D. melanogaster (fly)
  Entrez Gene: dally (a.k.a. Dmel_CG4974, CG4974, CT15952, Dally, Dmel\CG4974, anon-EST:Liang-1.63, clone 1.63, gem, l(3)06464, l(3)SG18)
  Promoter: Hsp70
  Cloning method: Restriction Enzyme; 5′ cloning site unknown (unknown if destroyed); 3′ cloning site unknown (unknown if destroyed)
  Sequencing primers: 5′ pCasper-hs; 3′ SV40pA-R
Terms and licenses: Academic/Nonprofit Terms; Industry Terms: Not Available to Industry
How to cite: UAS-dally was a gift from Norbert Perrimon (Addgene plasmid # 41175 ; http://n2t.net/addgene:41175 ; RRID:Addgene_41175)
