[The description below was written by a language model from this plasmid's Addgene catalogue record.]
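Description:
UAS-dally is an insect expression plasmid built on the pUAST backbone (about 8.9 kb without insert), the standard Drosophila vector for GAL4-dependent transgene expression. It is propagated in E. coli under ampicillin selection. The record lists copy number as unknown and includes no feature table, so individual backbone elements are not documented here. In general, pUAST places a cloned gene downstream of GAL4 upstream activating sequences fused to a minimal Hsp70 promoter, followed by an SV40 polyadenylation signal. This fits the recorded Hsp70 promoter and the SV40 polyA-directed sequencing primer. pUAST is also generally known as a P-element transformation vector carrying a mini-white eye-colour marker for identifying transgenic flies, though these parts are not itemised in the entry.

The insert is the Drosophila melanogaster gene dally (division abnormally delayed, CG4974), which encodes a glypican-type cell-surface heparan sulfate proteoglycan. It was introduced by restriction cloning, but the 5′ and 3′ cloning sites are not recorded, and no insert size, epitope tag or fusion partner is stated. Because the UAS/Hsp70 minimal promoter is essentially silent without GAL4, dally is expressed only where a GAL4 driver is active. Crossing transgenic UAS-dally flies to chosen driver lines therefore gives tissue- or stage-specific overexpression.

The associated publication concerns cooperation between Dally and the Frizzled 2 receptor in transducing Wingless signalling. This points to use of the construct in gain-of-function or rescue experiments on the role of this proteoglycan in Wingless pathway activity in the fly.
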