>Addgene plasmid #41175 | UAS-dally | addgene partial sequence | sequence record 56572 | pCasper-hs 5'-GCAACTACTGAAATCTGCCAAG-3'
ATAGGGAATTGGGAATTCCTGCAGCCCGGGGGATCTGGCTAGCGATGACCCTGCTGATTGGTTCGCTGAC
CATTTCCGGGTGCGGGACGGCGTTACCAGAAACTCAGAAGGTTCGTCCAACCAAACCGACTCTGACGGCA
GTTTACGAGAGAGATGATAGGGTCTGCTTCAGTAAGCCAGATGCTACACAATTAGGCTTGTACATATTGT
CGTTAGAACGCGGCTACAATTAATACATAACCTTATGTATCATACACATACGATTTAGGTGACACTATAG
AATACAAGCTTGCTTGTTCTTTTTGCAGAAGCTCAGAATAAACGCTCAACTTTGGGACCTGCACCCCCCC
CCCCC
