>Addgene plasmid #41175 | UAS-dally | addgene partial sequence | sequence record 56956 | SV40pA-R 5'-GAAATTTGTGATGCTATTGC-3'
ACAACAACAATTGCATTCATTTTATGTTTCAGGTTCAGGGGGAGGTGTGGGAGGTTTTTTAAAGCAAGTA
AAACCTCTACAAATGTGGTATGGCTGATTATGATCTCTAGTCAAGGCACTATACATCAAATATTTTTCCA
TAATTTTCTTGTATAGCAGTGCAGCTTTTTCCTTTGTGGTGTAAATAGCAAAGCAAGCAAGAGTTCTATT
ACTAAACACAGCATGACTCAAAAAACTTAGCAATTCTGAAGGAAAGTCCTTGGGGTCTTCTACCTTTCTC
TTCTTTTTTGGAGGAGTAGAATGTTGAGAGTCAGCAGTAGCCTCATCATCACTAGATGGCATTTCTTCTG
AGCAAAACAGGTTTTCCTCATTAAAGGCATTCCACCACTGCTCCCATTCATCAGTTCCATAGGTTGGAAT
CTAAAATACACAAACAATTAGAATCAGTAGTTTAACACATTATACACTTAAAAATTTTATATTTACCTTA
GAGCTTTAAATCTCTGTAGGTAGTTTGTCCAATTATGTCACACCACAGAAGTAAGGTTCCTTCACAAAGA
TCCTCTAGAACTAGTGGATCTGTTTACTTGTGTAATTACACCGAAAAGGAACAACTTGCTTTGAACATTG
AGCTTTGTGTACTGTACGCTATATATATTAACATGTATCTGAACAAACTGCACACTCTATGGAAAAGGGA
TTCTGCTTGATTGCGAGCCTATTTAGTTTAATTTTCGTTTATAGTTAGTTGTGTTTAGCAATTGCTCGAT
TCGTATGCAAATATCCAACGCATTTATATGGCACACAAGTCTAGTTGGATTCGGCATGGAAGTTCGATGA
GCATCAAATTTGG
